>Addgene plasmid #227587 | pLenti puro HA-TUBA1B | addgene full sequence | sequence record 449980 | Addgene NGS Result
TCAATTTTTACTACTTTATATTTATATAATTCACTTCTCCAATTGTCCCTCATATCTCCTCCTCCAGGTC
TGAAGATCAGCGGCCGCTTGCTGTGCGGTGGTCTTACTTTTGTTTTGCTCTTCCTCTATCTTGTCTAAAG
CTTCCTTGGTGTCTTTTATCTCTATCCTTTGATGCACACAATAGAGGGTTGCTACTGTATTATATAATGA
TCTAAGTTCTTCTGATCCTGTCTGAAGGGATGGTTGTAGCTGTCCCAGTATTTGTCTACAGCCTTCTGAT
GTTTCTAACAGGCCAGGATTAACTGCGAATCGTTCTAGCTCCCTGCTTGCCCATACTATATGTTTTAATT
TATATTTTTTCTTTCCCCCTGGCCTTAACCGAATTTTTTCCCATCGCGATCTAATTCTCCCCCGCTTAAT
ACTGACGCTCTCGCACCCATCTCTCTCCTTCTAGCCTCCGCTAGTCAAAATTTTTGGCGTACTCACCAGT
CGCCGCCCCTCGCCTCTTGCCGTGCGCGCTTCAGCAAGCCGAGTCCTGCGTCGAGAGAGCTCCTCTGGTT
TCCCTTTCGCTTTCAAGTCCCTGTTCGGGCGCCACTGCTAGAGATTTTCCACACTGACTAAAAGGGTCTG
AGGGATCTCTAGTTACCAGAGTCACACAACAGACGGGCACACACTACTTGAAGCACTCAAGGCAAGCTTT
ATTGAGGCTTAAGCAGTGGGTTCCCTAGTTAGCCAGAGAGCTCCCAGGCTCAGATCTGGTCTAACCAGAG
AGACCCGTTTATGTATCGAGCTAGGCACTTAAATACAATATCTCTGCAATGCGGCAATTCAGTGGTTCGT
CCAATCCATGTCAGACCCGTCTGTTGCCTTCCTAATAAGGCACGATCGTACCACCTTACTTCCACCAATC
GGCATGCACGGTGCTTTTTCTCTCCTTGTAAGGCATGTTGCTAACTCATCGTTACCATGTTGCAAGACTA
CAAGAGTATTGCATAAGACTACATTAAGCTTGCAGCTCCAGCTTTTGTTCCCTTTAGTGAGGGTTAATTG
CGCGCTTGGCGTAATCATGCTGCAGGCATGCAAGCTTGGCGTAATCATGGTCATAGCTGTTTCCTGTGTG
AAATTGTTATCCGCTCACAATTCCACACAACATACGAGCCGGAAGCATAAAGTGTAAAGCCTGGGGTGCC
TAATGAGTGAGCTAACTCACATTAATTGCGTTGCGCTCACTGCCCGCTTTCCAGTCGGGAAACCTGTCGT
GCCAGCTGCATTAATGAATCGGCCAACGCGCGGGGAGAGGCGGTTTGCGTATTGGGCGCTCTTCCGCTTC
CTCGCTCACTGACTCGCTGCGCTCGGTCGTTCGGCTGCGGCGAGCGGTATCAGCTCACTCAAAGGCGGTA
ATACGGTTATCCACAGAATCAGGGGATAACGCAGGAAAGAACATGTGAGCAAAAGGCCAGCAAAAGGCCA
GGAACCGTAAAAAGGCCGCGTTGCTGGCGTTTTTCCATAGGCTCCGCCCCCCTGACGAGCATCACAAAAA
TCGACGCTCAAGTCAGAGGTGGCGAAACCCGACAGGACTATAAAGATACCAGGCGTTTCCCCCTGGAAGC
TCCCTCGTGCGCTCTCCTGTTCCGACCCTGCCGCTTACCGGATACCTGTCCGCCTTTCTCCCTTCGGGAA
GCGTGGCGCTTTCTCATAGCTCACGCTGTAGGTATCTCAGTTCGGTGTAGGTCGTTCGCTCCAAGCTGGG
CTGTGTGCACGAACCCCCCGTTCAGCCCGACCGCTGCGCCTTATCCGGTAACTATCGTCTTGAGTCCAAC
CCGGTAAGACACGACTTATCGCCACTGGCAGCAGCCACTGGTAACAGGATTAGCAGAGCGAGGTATGTAG
GCGGTGCTACAGAGTTCTTGAAGTGGTGGCCTAACTACGGCTACACTAGAAGAACAGTATTTGGTATCTG
CGCTCTGCTGAAGCCAGTTACCTTCGGAAAAAGAGTTGGTAGCTCTTGATCCGGCAAACAAACCACCGCT
GGTAGCGGTGGTTTTTTTGTTTGCAAGCAGCAGATTACGCGCAGAAAAAAAGGATCTCAAGAAGATCCTT
TGATCTTTTCTACGGGGTCTGACGCTCAGTGGAACGAAAACTCACGTTAAGGGATTTTGGTCATGAGATT
ATCAAAAAGGATCTTCACCTAGATCCTTTTAAATTAAAAATGAAGTTTTAAATCAATCTAAAGTATATAT
GAGTAAACTTGGTCTGACAGTTACCAATGCTTAATCAGTGAGGCACCTATCTCAGCGATCTGTCTATTTC
GTTCATCCATAGTTGCCTGACTCCCCGTCGTGTAGATAACTACGATACGGGAGGGCTTACCATCTGGCCC
CAGTGCTGCAATGATACCGCGAGACCCACGCTCACCGGCTCCAGATTTATCAGCAATAAACCAGCCAGCC
GGAAGGGCCGAGCGCAGAAGTGGTCCTGCAACTTTATCCGCCTCCATCCAGTCTATTAATTGTTGCCGGG
AAGCTAGAGTAAGTAGTTCGCCAGTTAATAGTTTGCGCAACGTTGTTGCCATTGCTACAGGCATCGTGGT
GTCACGCTCGTCGTTTGGTATGGCTTCATTCAGCTCCGGTTCCCAACGATCAAGGCGAGTTACATGATCC
CCCATGTTGTGCAAAAAAGCGGTTAGCTCCTTCGGTCCTCCGATCGTTGTCAGAAGTAAGTTGGCCGCAG
TGTTATCACTCATGGTTATGGCAGCACTGCATAATTCTCTTACTGTCATGCCATCCGTAAGATGCTTTTC
TGTGACTGGTGAGTACTCAACCAAGTCATTCTGAGAATAGTGTATGCGGCGACCGAGTTGCTCTTGCCCG
GCGTCAATACGGGATAATACCGCGCCACATAGCAGAACTTTAAAAGTGCTCATCATTGGAAAACGTTCTT
CGGGGCGAAAACTCTCAAGGATCTTACCGCTGTTGAGATCCAGTTCGATGTAACCCACTCGTGCACCCAA
CTGATCTTCAGCATCTTTTACTTTCACCAGCGTTTCTGGGTGAGCAAAAACAGGAAGGCAAAATGCCGCA
AAAAAGGGAATAAGGGCGACACGGAAATGTTGAATACTCATACTCTTCCTTTTTCAATATTATTGAAGCA
TTTATCAGGGTTATTGTCTCATGAGCGGATACATATTTGAATGTATTTAGAAAAATAAACAAATAGGGGT
TCCGCGCACATTTCCCCGAAAAGTGCCACCTGACGTCTAAGAAACCATTATTATCATGACATTAACCTAT
AAAAATAGGCGTATCACGAGGCCCTTTCGTCTCGCGCGTTTCGGTGATGACGGTGAAAACCTCTGACACA
TGCAGCTCCCGGAGACGGTCACAGCTTGTCTGTAAGCGGATGCCGGGAGCAGACAAGCCCGTCAGGGCGC
GTCAGCGGGTGTTGGCGGGTGTCGGGGCTGGCTTAACTATGCGGCATCAGAGCAGATTGTACTGAGAGTG
CACCATATGCGGTGTGAAATACCGCACAGATGCGTAAGGAGAAAATACCGCATCAGGCGCCATTCGCCAT
TCAGGCTGCGCAACTGTTGGGAAGGGCGATCGGTGCGGGCCTCTTCGCTATTACGCCAGCTGGCGAAAGG
GGGATGTGCTGCAAGGCGATTAAGTTGGGTAACGCCAGGGTTTTCCCAGTCACGACGTTGTAAAACGACG
GCCAGTGAATTCGAGCTCGGTACCCGGGGAGCGCGCGTAATACGACTCACTATAGGGCGAATTGGGTACG
TCCCTAGGCCTCCAAAAAAGCCTCCTCACTACTTCTGGAATAGCTCAGAGGCCGAGGCGGCCTCGGCCTC
TGCATAAATAAAAAAAATTAGTCAGCCATGGGGCGGAGAATGGGCGGAACTGGGCGGAGTTAGGGGCGGG
ATGGGCGGAGTTAGGGGCGGGATAGCTAGAGCCAGACATGATAAGATACATTGATGAGTTTGGACAAACC
ACAACTAGAATGCAGTGAAAAAAATGCTTTATTTGTGAAATTTGTGATGCTATTGCTTTATTTGTAACCA
TTATAAGCTGCAATAAACAAGTTCCTCTCACTCTCTGATATTCATTTCTTTGCAAGTTATAAATACTGAA
TAATAAGATGACATGAACTACTACTGCTAGAGATTTTCCACACTGACTAAAAGGGTCTGAGGGATCTCTA
GTTACCAGAGTCACACAACAGACGGGCACACACTACTTGAAGCACTCAAGGCAAGCTTTATTGAGGCTTA
AGCAGTGGGTTCCCTAGTTAGCCAGAGAGCTCCCAGGCTCAGATCTGGTCTAACCAGAGAGACCCAGTAC
AAGCAAAAAGCAGATCTTGTCTTCGTTGGGAGTGAATTAGCCCTTCCAGTCCCCCCTTTTCTTTTAAAAA
GTGGCTAAGATCTACAGCTGCCTTGTAAGTCATTGGTCTTAAAGGTACCGATGCATGGGGTCGTGCGCTC
CTTTCGGTCGGGCGCTGCGGGTCGTGGGGCGGGCGTCAGGCACCGGGCTTGCGGGTCATGCACCAGGTGC
GCGGTCCTTCGGGCACCTCGACGTCGGCGGTGACGGTGAAGCCGAGCCGCTCGTAGAAGGGGAGGTTGCG
GGGCGCGGAGGTCTCCAGGAAGGCGGGCACCCCGGCGCGCTCGGCCGCCTCCACTCCGGGGAGCACGACG
GCGCTGCCCAGACCCTTGCCCTGGTGGTCGGGCGAGACGCCGACGGTGGCCAGGAACCACGCGGGCTCCT
TGGGCCGGTGCGGCGCCAGGAGGCCTTCCATCTGTTGCTGCGCGGCCAGCCGGGAACCGCTCAACTCGGC
CATGCGCGGGCCGATCTCGGCGAACACCGCCCCCGCTTCGACGCTCTCCGGCGTGGTCCAGACCGCCACC
GCGGCGCCGTCGTCCGCGACCCACACCTTGCCGATGTCGAGCCCGACGCGCGTGAGGAAGAGTTCTTGCA
GCTCGGTGACCCGCTCGATGTGGCGGTCCGGATCGACGGTGTGGCGCGTGGCGGGGTAGTCGGCGAACGC
GGCGGCGAGGGTGCGTACGGCCCTGGGGACGTCGTCGCGGGTGGCGAGGCGCACCGTGGGCTTGTACTCG
GTCATGGTAAGCTCCGGTGGATCCCCCTGGGGAGAGAGGTCGGTGATTCGGTCAACGAGGGAGCCGACTG
CCGACGTGCGCTCCGGAGGCTTGCAGAATGCGGAACACCGCGCGGGCAGGAACAGGGCCCACACTACCGC
CCCACACCCCGCCTCCCGCACCGCCCCTTCCCGGCCGCTGCTCTCGGCGCGCCCTGCTGAGCAGCCGCTA
TTGGCCACAGCCCATCGCGGTCGGCGCGCTGCCATTGCTCCCTGGCGCTGTCCGTCTGCGAGGGTACTAG
TGAGACGTGCGGCTTCCGTTTGTCACGTCCGGCACGCCGCGAACCGCAAGGAACCTTCCCGACTTAGGGG
CGGAGCAGGAAGCGTCGCCGGGGGGCCCACAAGGGTAGCGGCGAAGATCCGGGTGACGCTGCGAACGGAC
GTGAAGAATGTGCGAGACCCAGGGTCGGCGCCGCTGCGTTTCCCGGAACCACGCCCAGAGCAGCCGCGTC
CCTGCGCAAACCCAGGGCTGCCTTGGAAAAGGCGCAACCCCAACCCCCTCGAGCCGCGGCCAAAGTGGAT
CTCTGCTGTCCCTGTAATAAACCCGAAAATTTTGAATTTTTGTAATTTGTTTTTGTAATTCTTTAGTTTG
TATGTCTGTTGCTATTATGTCTACTATTCTTTCCCCTGCACTGTACCCCCCAATCCCCCCTTTTCTTTTA
AAATTGTGGATGAATACTGCCATTTGTCTCGAGGTCGAGAATTCTCTAGAGAAGCTTGAGCTCGAGATCT
GAGTCCGGCTAGTACTCTTCACCCTCCTCCTCCCCCTCACCCTCCACAGAATCCACCCCAACTTCTTCGT
AATCTTTTTCAAGAGCTGCCATGTCTTCTCGTGCCTCGCTAAACTCACCCTCTTCCATCCCCTCCCCTAC
ATACCAGTGCACAAACGCCCTTTTGGCATACATCAAATCAAATTTATGGTCAAGGCGGGCCCAAGCTTCA
GCAATAGCCGTCGTGTTACTAAGCATGCAGACTGCGCGCTGAACCTTTGCCAAGTCGCCACCTGGCACTA
CCGTCGGAGGTTGGTAATTTATTCCGACCTTAAACCCCGTTGGACACCAGTCTACAAATTGGATTGAGCG
CTTAGTCTTAATGGTTGCTATGGCGGCGTTGACGTCTTTTGGTACAACGTCGCCGCGGTACAACAAGCAA
CAGGCCATATATTTACCATGCCTGGGGTCACACTTGACCATCTGGTTCGCCGGTTCGAAACACGCATTAG
TTATTTCCGCGACGCTGAGTTGCTCGTGGTATGCTTTCTCTGCAGAGATGACGGGGGCGTATGTAGCAAG
TGGAAAGTGGATCCTCGGGTAGGGGACCAAATTTGTCTGGAATTCTGTGAGGTCTACGTTGAGTGCACCG
TCGAATCTAAGGGAGGCGGTGATAGAGGAGACTATCTGGGATATCAGCCTATTGAGGTTTGTGTAAGTCG
GTCGTTCGATGTCGAGATTGCGCCTGCATATATCATAAATGGCTTCATTATCTACCATGAAGGCACAGTC
AGAATGTTCAAGCGTAGTGTGAGTCGTAAGTATACTGTTATATGGCTCTACGACTGCAGTAGATACCTGC
GGGGCCGGATAGATGCTGAATTCCAATTTAGATTTCTTCCCATAATCAACGCTGAGCCGCTCCATGAGCA
AAGACGTAAAACCTGACCCAGTACCTCCCCCGAAACTATGGAACACCAGGAAACCCTGGAGCCCTGTACA
CTGATCGGCCAGCTTCCGGATTCGATCCAGAACCAGGTCGATTATTTCTTTGCCGATGGTATAATGACCT
CTCGCGTAGTTATTCGCAGCATCCTCTTTTCCGGTTATCAGTTGTTCGGGATGGAAAAGTTGTCTGTAAG
TGCCGGTTCGAACTTCATCGATCACTGTTGGCTCCAAGTCAACAAACACCGCTCGCGGGACATGCTTACC
AGCCCCCGTCTCGGAAAAGAATGTGTTAAAAGAATCGTCGCCTCCTCCGATGGTCTTATCAGATGGCATT
TGTCCATCCGGTTGGATTCCATGCTCAAGGCAGTAAAGCTCCCAGCAAGCATTGCCTATTTGTACGCCTG
CCTGACCTACGTGGATACTGATGCACTCCCGCATGGATCCGCTAGCGTAATCCGGAACATCGTATGGGTA
CATGGTGGCGACCGGTAGCGCTAGCGGATCTGACGGTTCACTAAACCAGCTCTGCTTATATAGACCTCCC
ACCGTACACGCCTACCGCCCATTTGCGTCAATGGGGCGGAGTTGTTACGACATTTTGGAAAGTCCCGTTG
ATTTTGGTGCCAAAACAAACTCCCATTGACGTCAATGGGGTGGAGACTTGGAAATCCCCGTGAGTCAAAC
CGCTATCCACGCCCATTGATGTACTGCCAAAACCGCATCACCATGGTAATAGCGATGACTAATACGTAGA
TGTACTGCCAAGTAGGAAAGTCCCATAAGGTCATGTACTGGGCATAATGCCAGGCGGGCCATTTACCGTC
ATTGACGTCAATAGGGGGCGTACTTGGCATATGATAGTCCATTTTAAAACATAATTTTAAAACTGCAAAC
TACCCAAGAAATTATTACTTTCTACGTCACGTATTTTGTACTAATATCTTTGTGTTTACAGTCAAATTAA
TTCCAATTATCTCTCTAACAGCCTTGTATCGTATATGCAAATATGAAGGAATCATGGGAAATAGGCCCTC
GGTGAAGGGGGCGGCCGCTCGAGGCTAGTCTCGTGATCGATACCGTCGAGATCCGTTCACTAATCGAATG
GATCTGTCTCTGTCTCTCTCTCCACCTTCTTCTTCTATTCCTTCGGGCCTGTCGGGTCCCCTCGGGGTTG
GGAGGTGGGTCTGAAACGATAATGGTGAATATCCCTGCCTAACTCTATTCACTATAGAAAGTACAGCAAA
AACTATTCTTAAACCTACCAAGCCTCCTACTATCATTATGAATAATTTTATATACCACAGCCAATTTGTT
ATGTTAAACCAATTCCACAAACTTGCCCATTTATCTAATTCCAATAATTCTTGTTCATTCTTTTCTTGCT
GGTTTTGCGATTCTTCAATTAAGGAGTGTATTAAGCTTGTGTAATTGTTAATTTCTCTGTCCCACTCCAT
CCAGGTCGTGTGATTCCAAATCTGTTCCAGAGATTTATTACTCCAACTAGCATTCCAAGGCACAGCAGTG
GTGCAAATGAGTTTTCCAGAGCAACCCCAAATCCCCAGGAGCTGTTGATCCTTTAGGTATCTTTCCACAG
CCAGGATTCTTGCCTGGAGCTGCTTGATGCCCCAGACTGTGAGTTGCAACAGATGCTGTTGCGCCTCAAT
AGCCCTCAGCAAATTGTTCTGCTGCTGCACTATACCAGACAATAATTGTCTGGCCTGTACCGTCAGCGTC
ATTGACGCTGCGCCCATAGTGCTTCCTGCTGCTCCCAAGAACCCAAGGAACAAAGCTCCTATTCCCACTG
CTCTTTTTTCTCTCTGCACCACTCTTCTCTTTGCCTTGGTGGGTGCTACTCCTAATGGT
Features (pLannotate 1.2.2; 32 found; start..end, strand, type, name):
     77..440     -  CDS            HIV-1 gag (fragment): gag protein from human immunodeficiency virus 1; gag
    424..549     -  misc_feature   HIV-1 Ψ: packaging signal of human immunodeficiency virus type 1
    596..776     -  LTR            5' LTR (truncated): truncated 5' long terminal repeat (LTR) from HIV-1
    777..1003    -  promoter       RSV promoter: Rous sarcoma virus enhancer/promoter
   1031..1049    -  promoter       T3 promoter: promoter for bacteriophage T3 RNA polymerase
   1070..1087    +  misc_feature   MCS (fragment): pUC18/19 multiple cloning site
   1124..1140    -  protein_bind   lac operator: The lac repressor binds to the lac operator to inhibit transcription in E. coli. This inhibition can be relieved by adding lactose or isopropyl-β-D-thiogalactopyranoside (IPTG). lac repressor encoded by lacI
   1148..1178    -  promoter       lac promoter: promoter for the E. coli lac operon
   1193..1214    -  protein_bind   CAP binding site: CAP binding activates transcription in the presence of cAMP. E. coli catabolite activator protein
   1227..1319    -  CDS            lacI (fragment): lac repressor; lacI; The lac repressor binds to the lac operator to inhibit transcription in E. coli. This inhibition can be relieved by adding lactose or isopropyl-β-D-thiogalactopyranoside (IPTG).
   1502..2090    -  rep_origin     ori: high-copy-number ColE1/pMB1/pBR322/pUC origin of replication
   2261..3121    -  CDS            AmpR: β-lactamase; bla; confers resistance to ampicillin, carbenicillin, and related antibiotics
   3122..3226    -  promoter       AmpR promoter: bla
   3321..3356    +  CDS            rop (fragment): Rop protein, which maintains plasmids at low copy number; rop
   3458..3557    +  misc_feature   bom (fragment): basis of mobility region from pBR322
   3563..3720    -  CDS            lacZα (fragment): LacZα fragment of β-galactosidase; lacZ fragment
   3748..3766    +  promoter       T7 promoter: promoter for bacteriophage T7 RNA polymerase
   3787..3922    -  rep_origin     SV40 ori: SV40 origin of replication
   3962..4083    -  polyA_signal   SV40 poly(A) signal: SV40 polyadenylation signal
   4155..4388    -  LTR            3' LTR (ΔU3): self-inactivating 3' long terminal repeat (LTR) from HIV-1
   4390..4473    -  CDS            nef (fragment): NEF_HV1Z2 - Experimental evidence at protein level: Swiss-Prot protein existence level 1. Extracellular Nef protein targets CD4(+) T-lymphocytes for apoptosis by interacting with CXCR4 surface receptors. From Human immunodeficiency virus type 1 group M subtype D (isolate Z2/CDC-Z34) (HIV-1).
   4516..5115    -  CDS            PuroR: puromycin N-acetyltransferase; pac from Streptomyces alboniger; confers resistance to puromycin
   5137..5647    -  promoter       hPGK promoter: human phosphoglycerate kinase 1 promoter
   5696..5813    -  misc_feature   cPPT/CTS: central polypurine tract and central termination sequence of HIV-1
   5861..5888    -  misc_feature   MCS (fragment): multiple cloning site
   5892..7244    -  CDS            TBA1B_BOVIN: Experimental evidence at protein level: Swiss-Prot protein existence level 1. Tubulin is the major constituent of microtubules. It binds two moles of GTP, one at an exchangeable site on the beta chain and one at a non-exchangeable site on the alpha chain. From Bos taurus (Bovine).
   7254..7280    -  CDS            3xHA (fragment): three tandem HA epitope tags
   7328..7531    -  promoter       CMV promoter: human cytomegalovirus (CMV) immediate early promoter
   7532..7666    -  enhancer       CMV enhancer (fragment): human cytomegalovirus immediate early enhancer; contains an 18-bp deletion relative to the standard CMV enhancer
   7657..7840    -  promoter       U6 promoter (fragment): RNA polymerase III promoter for human U6 snRNA
   7890..7990    -  CDS            Rev (fragment): human immunodeficiency virus 1 (HIV-1) Rev protein; rev; enhances nuclear export of unspliced and incompletely spliced viral mRNAs
   8367..8600    -  misc_feature   RRE: The Rev response element (RRE) of HIV-1 allows for Rev-dependent mRNA export from the nucleus to the cytoplasm.
