[The description below was written by a language model from this plasmid's Addgene catalogue record and pLannotate feature annotations shown in this document.]
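Description:
pLenti puro HA-TUBA1B is an 8,669 bp lentiviral transfer plasmid built on a pLenti backbone for expressing human alpha-tubulin 1B (TUBA1B) in mammalian cells. It is propagated in E. coli through a high-copy ColE1/pUC-type origin with ampicillin selection from the β-lactamase gene. The recommended recombination-deficient host strain reflects the presence of repeated LTR sequences. The viral framework has a third-generation, self-inactivating layout. An RSV promoter fused to a truncated HIV-1 5' LTR drives production of the genomic RNA in packaging cells. It is followed by the Ψ packaging signal with a gag fragment, the Rev response element for Rev-dependent nuclear export, a cPPT/CTS element that aids nuclear import of the reverse-transcribed genome, and a ΔU3 3' LTR that inactivates LTR promoter activity after integration. An SV40 poly(A) signal and SV40 origin lie downstream of the 3' LTR.

Between the LTRs there are two expression units. The CMV enhancer/promoter drives the TUBA1B coding sequence (about 1.4 kb, inserted by Gibson assembly) carrying an N-terminal HA epitope. The annotation software labels the tag as a fragment of 3xHA, and its short length is consistent with a single HA copy. The software also matched the open reading frame to bovine TBA1B, most likely because this tubulin is highly conserved, whereas the catalogue lists the insert as human. A human PGK promoter separately drives puromycin N-acetyltransferase, which allows selection of transduced cells. A partial U6 promoter and remnants of lac, T3/T7 and other cloning-vector elements are also annotated but have no stated role. The plasmid is suited to making stable cell lines expressing HA-tagged alpha-tubulin, which can be detected or immunoprecipitated through the HA tag.
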