Addgene plasmid #227587: pLenti puro HA-TUBA1B
Purpose: Lentiviral plasmid expressing human TUBA1B protein
Depositing lab: Melina Fan & Addgene Research Program. Depositing organization: Addgene.
Backbone
  Vector backbone: pLenti
  Backbone size w/o insert (bp): 7274
  Total vector size (bp): 8669
  Vector type: Lentiviral
  Selectable markers: Puromycin
Growth in bacteria
  Bacterial resistance: Ampicillin, 100 μg/mL
  Growth temperature: 37°C
  Growth strain: NEB Stable
  Copy number: High Copy
Gene/Insert
  Gene/Insert name: TUBA1B
  Species: H. sapiens (human)
  Insert size (bp): 1395
  Entrez Gene: TUBA1B (a.k.a. K-ALPHA-1)
  Promoter: CMV
  Tag / fusion protein: HA (N terminal on insert)
  Cloning method: Gibson Cloning
  Sequencing primers: 5′ CMV-F; 3′ Puro-R
Terms and licenses: Academic/Nonprofit Terms; Industry Terms: Not Available to Industry
How to cite: pLenti puro HA-TUBA1B was a gift from Melina Fan & Addgene Research Program (Addgene plasmid # 227587 ; http://n2t.net/addgene:227587 ; RRID:Addgene_227587)
